Addgene plasmid #81262: pDONR223_SPANXN4_p.P4Q
Purpose: Gateway Donor vector containing SPANXN4 , part of the Target Accelerator Plasmid Collection.
Depositing lab: Jesse Boehm & William Hahn & David Root. Depositing organization: Broad Institute. Publication: Systematic Functional Interrogation of Rare Cancer Variants Identifies Oncogenic Alleles. Kim E, Ilic N, Shrestha Y, Zou L, Kamburov A, Zhu C, Yang X, Lubonja R, Tran N, Nguyen C, Lawrence MS, Piccioni F, Bagul M, Doench JG, Chouinard CR, Wu X, Hogstrom L, Natoli T, Tamayo P, Horn H, Corsello SM, Lage K, Root DE, Subramanian A, Golub TR, Getz G, Boehm JS, Hahn WC. Cancer Discov. 2016 Jul;6(7):714-26. doi: 10.1158/2159-8290.CD-16-0160. Epub 2016 May 4. PubMed 27147599.
Backbone
  Vector backbone: pDONR223
  Backbone manufacturer: Invitrogen
  Backbone size w/o insert (bp): 2790
  Vector type: Gateway Entry vector
Growth in bacteria
  Bacterial resistance: Spectinomycin, 50 μg/mL
  Growth temperature: 37°C
  Growth strain: DH5alpha
  Copy number: High Copy
Gene/Insert
  Gene/Insert name: SPANXN4
  Species: H. sapiens (human)
  Mutation: P4Q
  GenBank ID: NM_001009613.2
  Entrez Gene: SPANXN4 (a.k.a. CT11.9)
  Promoter: None
  Cloning method: Gateway Cloning
  Sequencing primers: 5′ M13pUC-fwd; 3′ M13-Rev
Terms and licenses: Academic/Nonprofit Terms; Industry Terms: Not Available to Industry
Depositor comments: Closed state: stop codon immediately follows insert
How to cite: pDONR223_SPANXN4_p.P4Q was a gift from Jesse Boehm & William Hahn & David Root (Addgene plasmid # 81262 ; http://n2t.net/addgene:81262 ; RRID:Addgene_81262)
