[The description below was written by a language model from this plasmid's Addgene catalogue record and pLannotate feature annotations shown in this document.]
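Description:
pDONR223_SPANXN4_p.P4Q is a Gateway entry clone built in the Invitrogen pDONR223 backbone and carrying a variant open reading frame of human SPANXN4 (also known as CT11.9), a member of the SPANX-N gene family. The insert bears a proline-to-glutamine substitution at residue 4 (P4Q) and is in the "closed" configuration, meaning a stop codon immediately follows the coding sequence, so the native C-terminus is retained and C-terminal tags from a destination vector would not be read through. The plasmid is propagated in E. coli from a high-copy ColE1/pUC-type origin and selected with spectinomycin through the aadA (SmR) aminoglycoside adenylyltransferase gene. Fragments of an integron Pc promoter and a gentamicin resistance gene lie upstream of this marker.

In the annotated 3,093 nt sequence, the ORF sits between two attL-type recombination sites, the substrates for an LR Clonase reaction that moves the insert into any compatible Gateway destination vector. The automated annotation labels the first site as attL3 and the coding region as a fragment of SPANXN3. Both labels probably reflect similarity matching among closely related sequences, and the catalogue entry identifies the insert as SPANXN4. The record lists no promoter for the insert, so the clone is a shuttle and archival form, not an expression construct. A T7 promoter lies just outside one att site, and rrnB T1 and T2 terminators insulate the cloning region from read-through transcription. Short lacZα and lacI fragments are backbone remnants. The plasmid belongs to the Target Accelerator Plasmid Collection, generated for systematic functional testing of rare cancer-associated variants, where mutant alleles such as this one are transferred into expression vectors and compared with their wild-type counterparts.
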