Features (pLannotate 1.2.2; 12 found; start..end, strand, type, name):
     38..74      -  CDS            lacZα (fragment): LacZα fragment of β-galactosidase; lacZ fragment
     91..186     +  protein_bind   attL3: mutant version of attL; recombination site for the Gateway® LR reaction LR Clonase™
    192..467     +  CDS            SPANXN3 (fragment): SPXN3_HUMAN - Experimental evidence at protein level: Swiss-Prot protein existence level 1. From Homo sapiens (Human).
    499..592     -  protein_bind   attL2 (fragment): mutant version of attL; recombination site for the Gateway® LR reaction LR Clonase™
    610..628     -  promoter       T7 promoter: promoter for bacteriophage T7 RNA polymerase
    818..841     +  promoter       Pc promoter (fragment): intI1 (promoter lies within the coding sequence); class 1 integron promoter
   1017..1073    +  CDS            GmR (fragment): gentamycin acetyltransferase; aacC1; confers resistance to gentamycin
   1080..1871    +  CDS            SmR: aminoglycoside adenylyltransferase (Murphy, 1985); aadA; confers resistance to spectinomycin and streptomycin
   1964..2552    +  rep_origin     ori: high-copy-number ColE1/pMB1/pBR322/pUC origin of replication
   2735..2827    +  CDS            lacI (fragment): lac repressor; lacI; The lac repressor binds to the lac operator to inhibit transcription in E. coli. This inhibition can be relieved by adding lactose or isopropyl-β-D-thiogalactopyranoside (IPTG).
   2882..2909    -  terminator     rrnB T2 terminator: transcription terminator T2 from the E. coli rrnB gene
   3041..3084    +  terminator     rrnB T1 terminator: Escherichia coli rrnB; transcription terminator T1 from the E. coli rrnB gene
>Addgene plasmid #81262 | pDONR223_SPANXN4_p.P4Q | addgene full sequence | sequence record 168317 | Addgene NGS Result
GGCAGTTCCCTACTCTCGCGTTAACGCTAGCATGGATGTTTTCCCAGTCACGACGTTGTAAAACGACGGC
CAGTCTTAAGCTCGGGCCCCAAATAATGATTTTATTTTGACTGATAGTGACCTGTTCGTTGCAACAAATT
GATGAGCAATGCTTTTTTATAATGCCAACTTTGTACAAAAAAGTTGGCACCATGGAAGAGCAAACTTCCA
GCACCAACGAGAATAAAATGAAGAGCCCCTGTGAATCTAACAAAAGAAAAGTTGACAAGAAGAAGAAGAA
TCTGCACAGAGCCTCAGCCCCTGAACAGAGTTTGAAAGAGACAGAAAAAGCAAAATATCCAACATTAGTG
TTTTACTGCAGGAAGAATAAGAAAAGAAATTCAAATCAACTGGAGAATAACCAGCCTACAGAGAGCTCCA
CTGATCCAATCAAAGAGAAAGGAGACCTAGACATATCTGCAGGATCTCCACAGGATGGTGGGCAGAATTG
ATTGCCAACTTTCTTGTACAAAGTTGTCATTATAAGAAAGCATTGCTTATCAATTTGTTGCAACGAACAG
GTCACTATCAGTCAAAATAAAATCATTATTTGCCATCCAGCTGATATCCCCTATAGTGAGTCGTATTACA
TGGTCATAGCTGTTTCCTGGCAGCTCTGGCCCGTGTCTCAAAATCTCTGATGTTACATTGCACAAGATAA
AAATATATCATCATGCCTCCTCTAGACCAGCCAGGACAGAAATGCCTCGACTTCGCTGCTACCCAAGGTT
GCCGGGTGACGCACACCGTGGAAACGGATGAAGGCACGAACCCAGTGGACATAAGCCTGTTCGGTTCGTA
AGCTGTAATGCAAGTAGCGTATGCGCTCACGCAACTGGTCCAGAACCTTGACCGAACGCAGCGGTGGTAA
CGGCGCAGTGGCGGTTTTCATGGCTTGTTATGACTGTTTTTTTGGGGTACAGTCTATGCCTCGGGCATCC
AAGCAGCAAGCGCGTTACGCCGTGGGTCGATGTTTGATGTTATGGAGCAGCAACGATGTTACGCAGCAGG
GCAGTCGCCCTAAAACAAAGTTAAACATTATGAGGGAAGCGGTGATCGCCGAAGTATCGACTCAACTATC
AGAGGTAGTTGGCGTCATCGAGCGCCATCTCGAACCGACGTTGCTGGCCGTACATTTGTACGGCTCCGCA
GTGGATGGCGGCCTGAAGCCACACAGTGATATTGATTTGCTGGTTACGGTGACCGTAAGGCTTGATGAAA
CAACGCGGCGAGCTTTGATCAACGACCTTTTGGAAACTTCGGCTTCCCCTGGAGAGAGCGAGATTCTCCG
CGCTGTAGAAGTCACCATTGTTGTGCACGACGACATCATTCCGTGGCGTTATCCAGCTAAGCGCGAACTG
CAATTTGGAGAATGGCAGCGCAATGACATTCTTGCAGGTATCTTCGAGCCAGCCACGATCGACATTGATC
TGGCTATCTTGCTGACAAAAGCAAGAGAACATAGCGTTGCCTTGGTAGGTCCAGCGGCGGAGGAACTCTT
TGATCCGGTTCCTGAACAGGATCTATTTGAGGCGCTAAATGAAACCTTAACGCTATGGAACTCGCCGCCC
GACTGGGCTGGCGATGAGCGAAATGTAGTGCTTACGTTGTCCCGCATTTGGTACAGCGCAGTAACCGGCA
AAATCGCGCCGAAGGATGTCGCTGCCGACTGGGCAATGGAGCGCCTGCCGGCCCAGTATCAGCCCGTCAT
ACTTGAAGCTAGACAGGCTTATCTTGGACAAGAAGAAGATCGCTTGGCCTCGCGCGCAGATCAGTTGGAA
GAATTTGTCCACTACGTGAAAGGCGAGATCACCAAGGTAGTCGGCAAATAACCCTCGAGCCACCCATGAC
CAAAATCCCTTAACGTGAGTTACGCGTCGTTCCACTGAGCGTCAGACCCCGTAGAAAAGATCAAAGGATC
TTCTTGAGATCCTTTTTTTCTGCGCGTAATCTGCTGCTTGCAAACAAAAAAACCACCGCTACCAGCGGTG
GTTTGTTTGCCGGATCAAGAGCTACCAACTCTTTTTCCGAAGGTAACTGGCTTCAGCAGAGCGCAGATAC
CAAATACTGTTCTTCTAGTGTAGCCGTAGTTAGGCCACCACTTCAAGAACTCTGTAGCACCGCCTACATA
CCTCGCTCTGCTAATCCTGTTACCAGTGGCTGCTGCCAGTGGCGATAAGTCGTGTCTTACCGGGTTGGAC
TCAAGACGATAGTTACCGGATAAGGCGCAGCGGTCGGGCTGAACGGGGGGTTCGTGCACACAGCCCAGCT
TGGAGCGAACGACCTACACCGAACTGAGATACCTACAGCGTGAGCTATGAGAAAGCGCCACGCTTCCCGA
AGGGAGAAAGGCGGACAGGTATCCGGTAAGCGGCAGGGTCGGAACAGGAGAGCGCACGAGGGAGCTTCCA
GGGGGAAACGCCTGGTATCTTTATAGTCCTGTCGGGTTTCGCCACCTCTGACTTGAGCGTCGATTTTTGT
GATGCTCGTCAGGGGGGCGGAGCCTATGGAAAAACGCCAGCAACGCGGCCTTTTTACGGTTCCTGGCCTT
TTGCTGGCCTTTTGCTCACATGTTCTTTCCTGCGTTATCCCCTGATTCTGTGGATAACCGTATTACCGCC
TTTGAGTGAGCTGATACCGCTCGCCGCAGCCGAACGACCGAGCGCAGCGAGTCAGTGAGCGAGGAAGCGG
AAGAGCGCCCAATACGCAAACCGCCTCTCCCCGCGCGTTGGCCGATTCATTAATGCAGCTGGCACGACAG
GTTTCCCGACTGGAAAGCGGGCAGTGAGCGCAACGCAATTAATACGCGTACCGCTAGCCAGGAAGAGTTT
GTAGAAACGCAAAAAGGCCATCCGTCAGGATGGCCTTCTGCTTAGTTTGATGCCTGGCAGTTTATGGCGG
GCGTCCTGCCCGCCACCCTCCGGGCCGTTGCTTCACAACGTTCAAATCCGCTCCCGGCGGATTTGTCCTA
CTCAGGAGAGCGTTCACCGACAAACAACAGATAAAACGAAAGGCCCAGTCTTCCGACTGAGCCTTTCGTT
TTATTTGATGCCT
