>Addgene plasmid #81262 | pDONR223_SPANXN4_p.P4Q | depositor partial sequence | sequence record 154581 | Insert sequence
ATGGAAGAGCAAACTTCCAGCACCAACGAGAATAAAATGAAGAGCCCCTGTGAATCTAACAAAAGAAAAG
TTGACAAGAAGAAGAAGAATCTGCACAGAGCCTCAGCCCCTGAACAGAGTTTGAAAGAGACAGAAAAAGC
AAAATATCCAACATTAGTGTTTTACTGCAGGAAGAATAAGAAAAGAAATTCAAATCAACTGGAGAATAAC
CAGCCTACAGAGAGCTCCACTGATCCAATCAAAGAGAAAGGAGACCTAGACATATCTGCAGGATCTCCAC
AGGATGGTGGGCAGAAT
